>Addgene plasmid #157104 | pD649-HAsp-CD300LD-COMP5AP-AviTag-9xHis | depositor full sequence | sequence record 303317 | Full Sequence
TTTCAATATTATTGAAGCATTTATCAGGGTTATTGTCTCATGAGCGGATACATATTTGAATGTATTTAGA
AAAATAAACAAATAGGGGTCAGTGTTACAACCAATTAACCAATTCTGAACATTATCGCGAGCCCATTTAT
ACCTGAATATGGCTCATAACACCCCTTGCTCATGACCAAAATCCCTTAACGTGAGTTACGCGCGCGTCGT
TCCACTGAGCGTCAGACCCCGTAGAAAAGATCAAAGGATCTTCTTGAGATCCTTTTTTTCTGCGCGTAAT
CTGCTGCTTGCAAACAAAAAAACCACCGCTACCAGCGGTGGTTTGTTTGCCGGATCAAGAGCTACCAACT
CTTTTTCCGAAGGTAACTGGCTTCAGCAGAGCGCAGATACCAAATACTGTTCTTCTAGTGTAGCCGTAGT
TAGCCCACCACTTCAAGAACTCTGTAGCACCGCCTACATACCTCGCTCTGCTAATCCTGTTACCAGTGGC
TGCTGCCAGTGGCGATAAGTCGTGTCTTACCGGGTTGGACTCAAGACGATAGTTACCGGATAAGGCGCAG
CGGTCGGGCTGAACGGGGGGTTCGTGCACACAGCCCAGCTTGGAGCGAACGACCTACACCGAACTGAGAT
ACCTACAGCGTGAGCTATGAGAAAGCGCCACGCTTCCCGAAGGGAGAAAGGCGGACAGGTATCCGGTAAG
CGGCAGGGTCGGAACAGGAGAGCGCACGAGGGAGCTTCCAGGGGGAAACGCCTGGTATCTTTATAGTCCT
GTCGGGTTTCGCCACCTCTGACTTGAGCGTCGATTTTTGTGATGCTCGTCAGGGGGGCGGAGCCTATGGA
AAAACGCCAGCAACGCGGCCTTTTTACGGTTCCTGGCCTTTTGCTGGCCTTTTGCTCACATGTTCTTTCC
TGCGTTATCCCCTGATTCTGTGGATAACCGTATTACCGCCTTTGAGTGAGCTGATACCGCTCGCCGCAGC
CGAACGACCGAGCGCAGCGAGTCAGTGAGCGAGGAAGCGGAAGGCGAGAGTAGGGAACTGCCAGGCATCA
AACTAAGCAGAAGGCCCCTGACGGATGGCCTTTTTGCGTTTCTACAAACTCTTTCTGTGTTGTAAAACGA
CGGCCAGTCTTAAGCTCGGGCCCCCTGGGCGGTTCTGATAACGAGTAATCGTTAATCCGCAAATAACGTA
AAAACCCGCTTCGGCGGGTTTTTTTATGGGGGGAGTTTAGGGAAAGAGCATTTGTCAGAATATTTAAGGG
CGCCTGTCACTTTGCTTGATATATGAGAATTATTTAACCTTATAAATGAGAAAAAAGCAACGCACTTTAA
ATAAGATACGTTGCTTTTTCGATTGATGAACACCTATAATTAAACTATTCATCTATTATTTATGATTTTT
TGTATATACAATATTTCTAGTTTGTTAAAGAGAATTAAGAAAATAAATCTCGAAAATAATAAAGGGAAAA
TCAGTTTTTGATATCAAAATTATACATGTCAACGATAATACAAAATATAATACAAACTATAAGATGTTAT
CAGTATTTATTATCATTTAGAATAAATTTTGTGTCGCCCTTAATTGTGAGCGGATAACAATTACGAGCTT
CATGCACAGTGGCGTTGACTCAATATTGGCCATTAGCCATATTATTCATTGGTTATATAGCATAAATCAA
TATTGGCTATTGGCCATTGCATACGTTGTATCTATATCATAATATGTACATTTATATTGGCTCATGTCCA
ATATGACCGCCATGTTGGCATTGATTATTGACTAGTTATTAATAGTAATCAATTACGGGGTCATTAGTTC
ATAGCCCATATATGGAGTTCCGCGTTACATAACTTACGGTAAATGGCCCGCCTGGCTGACCGCCCAACGA
CCCCCGCCCATTGACGTCAATAATGACGTATGTTCCCATAGTAACGCCAATAGGGACTTTCCATTGACGT
CAATGGGTGGAGTATTTACGGTAAACTGCCCACTTGGCAGTACATCAAGTGTATCATATGCCAAGTACGC
CCCCTATTGACGTCAATGACGGTAAATGGCCCGCCTGGCATTATGCCCAGTACATGACCTTATGGGACTT
TCCTACTTGGCAGTACATCTACGTATTAGTCATCGCTATTACCATGGTGATGCGGTTTTGGCAGTACATC
AATGGGCGTGGATAGCGGTTTGACTCACGGGGATTTCCAAGTCTCCACCCCATTGACGTCAATGGGAGTT
TGTTTTGGCACCAAAATCAACGGGACTTTCCAAAATGTCGTAACAACTCCGCCCCATTGACGCAAATGGG
CGGTAGGCGTGTACGGTGGGAGGTCTATATAAGCAGAGCTCGTTTAGTGAACCGTCAGATCGCCTGGAGA
CGCCATCCACGCTGTTTTGACCTCCATAGAAGACACCGGGACCGATCCAGCCTCCGCGGCCGGGAACGGT
GCATTGGAACGCGGATTCCCCGTGCCAAGAGTGACGTAAGTACCGCCTATAGAGTCTATAGGCCCACCCC
CTTGGCTTCGTTAGAACGCGGCTACAATTAATACATAACCTTATGTATCATACACATACGATTTAGGTGA
CACTATAGAATAACATCCACTTTGCCTTTCTCTCCACAGGTGTCCACTCCCAGGTCCAACTGCACCTCGG
TTCTATCGAAAACGCGCCTGCTAGCGCCACCATGAAGACCATCATTGCCCTGAGCTACATCTTCTGCCTG
GTGTTCGCTGCGGCCGCCGCAAAGATCACAGGCCCTACAACAGTGAATGGCAGCGAGCAGGGAAGCCTGA
CAGTGCAGTGTGCCTATGGCAGCGGCTGGGAGACATATCTGAAATGGCGTTGTCAGGGCGCCGACTGGAA
CTACTGCAACATCCTGGTCAAGACCAACGGCTCCGAGCAAGAAGTGAAGAAAAACCGGGTGTCCATCCGG
GACAACCAGAAAAACCACGTGTTCACCGTGACCATGGAAAACCTGAAGAGGGACGACGCCGACAGCTATT
GGTGCGGCACAGAAAGACCTGGCATCGACCTGGGAGTGAAGGTGCAAGTGACCATCAATCCTGGCACACA
GACCGCCGTGTCTGAGTGGACAACAACAACAGCCAGCCTGGCCTTTACCGCTGCCGCCACACAGAAAACA
AGCAGCCCTCTGACCAGATCTCCCCTGAAGTCTACCCATGGCGCGCCGGAAGATCAAGTTGATCCAAGAT
TGATTGATGGCAAGGGCGGATCTCTGGAGGTGCTGTTCCAGGGACCAGGCGGAAGCGGCAATCCCGGCGG
CGATCTGGCCCCCCAGATGCTGCGCGAGCTGCAGGAGACCAATGCCGCCCTGCAGGACGTGCGCGAGCTG
CTGCGCCACCGCGTGAAGGAGATCACCTTCCTGAAGAACACCGTGATGGAGTGCGACGCCTGCGGTATGC
AGCCCTCTAGAGGCTCCGGCTCCATCATCCCAGTTGAGGAGGAGAACCCGGACTTCTGGAACCGCGAGGC
AGCCGAGGCCCTGGGTGCCGCCAAGAAGCTGCAGCCTGCACAGACAGCCGCCAAGAACCTCATCATCTTC
CTGGGCGATGGGATGGGGGTGTCTACGGTGACAGCTGCCAGGATCCTAAAAGGGCAGAAGAAGGACAAAC
TGGGGCCTGAGATACCCCTGGCCATGGACCGCTTCCCATATGTGGCTCTGTCCAAGACATACAATGTAGA
CAAACATGTGCCAGACAGTGGAGCCACAGCCACGGCCTACCTGTGCGGGGTCAAGGGCAACTTCCAGACC
ATTGGCTTGAGTGCAGCCGCCCGCTTTAACCAGTGCAACACGACACGCGGCAACGAGGTCATCTCCGTGA
TGAATCGGGCCAAGAAAGCAGGGAAGTCAGTGGGAGTGGTAACCACCACACGAGTGCAGCACGCCTCGCC
AGCCGGCACCTACGCCCACACGGTGAACCGCAACTGGTACTCGGACGCCGACGTGCCTGCCTCGGCCCGC
CAGGAGGGGTGCCAGGACATCGCTACGCAGCTCATCTCCAACATGGACATTGACGTGATCCTAGGTGGAG
GCCGAAAGTACATGTTTCGCATGGGAACCCCAGACCCTGAGTACCCAGATGACTACAGCCAAGGTGGGAC
CAGGCTGGACGGGAAGAATCTGGTGCAGGAATGGCTGGCGAAGCGCCAGGGTGCCCGGTATGTGTGGAAC
CGCACTGAGCTCATGCAGGCTTCCCTGGACCCGTCTGTGACCCATCTCATGGGTCTCTTTGAGCCTGGAG
ACATGAAATACGAGATCCACCGAGACTCCACACTGGACCCCTCCCTGATGGAGATGACAGAGGCTGCCCT
GCGCCTGCTGAGCAGGAACCCCCGCGGCTTCTTCCTCTTCGTGGAGGGTGGTCGCATCGACCATGGTCAT
CATGAAAGCAGGGCTTACCGGGCACTGACTGAGACGATCATGTTCGACGACGCCATTGAGAGGGCGGGCC
AGCTCACCAGCGAGGAGGACACGCTGAGCCTCGTCACTGCCGACCACTCCCACGTCTTCTCCTTCGGAGG
CTACCCCCTGCGAGGGAGCTCCATCTTCGGGCTGGCCCCTGGCAAGGCCCGGGACAGGAAGGCCTACACG
GTCCTCCTATACGGAAACGGTCCAGGCTATGTGCTCAAGGACGGCGCCCGGCCGGATGTTACCGAGAGCG
AGAGCGGGAGCCCCGAGTATCGGCAGCAGTCAGCAGTGCCCCTGGACGAAGAGACCCACGCAGGCGAGGA
CGTGGCGGTGTTCGCGCGCGGCCCGCAGGCGCACCTGGTTCACGGCGTGCAGGAGCAGACCTTCATAGCG
CACGTCATGGCCTTCGCCGCCTGCCTGGAGCCCTACACCGCCTGCGACCTGGCGCCCCCCGCCGGCACCA
CCGACGCCGCGCACCCGGGTGGCGGAGGACTGAACGACATCTTCGAGGCTCAGAAAATCGAATGGCACGA
ACATCACCATCACCATCACCATCACCATTAAGGCCGGCCTGTAGTCACTGGCACAACGCGTTACCCGGTA
AGCCAATCGGGTATACACGGTCGTCATACTGCAGACAGGGTTCTTCTACTTTGCAAGATAGTCTTGAGTA
GTAAAATAAATAGATAGAGAAAATCAGCCTCGACTGTGCCTTCTAGTTGCCAGCCATCTGTTGTTTGCCC
CTCCCCCGTGCCTTCCTTGACCCTGGAAGGTGCCACTCCCACTGTCCTTTCCTAATAAAATGAGGAAATT
GCATCACAACACTCAACCCTATCTCGGTCTATTCTTTTGATTTATAAGGGATTTTGCCGATTTCGGCCTA
TTGGTTAAAAAATGAGCTGATTTAACAAAAATTTAACGCGAATTAATTCTGTGGAATGTGTGTCAGTTAG
GGTGTGGAAAGTCCCCAGGCTCCCCAGCAGGCAGAAGTATGCAAAGCATGCATCTCAATTAGTCAGCAAC
CAGGTGTGGAAAGTCCCCAGGCTCCCCAGCAGGCAGAAGTATGCAAAGCATGCATCTCAATTAGTCAGCA
ACCATAGTCCCGCCCCTAACTCCGCCCATCCCGCCCCTAACTCCGCCCAGTTCCGCCCATTCTCCGCCCC
ATGGCTGACTAATTTTTTTTATTTATGCAGAGGCCGAGGCCGCCTCTGCCTCTGAGCTATTCCAGAAGTA
GTGAGGAGGCTTTTTTGGAGGCCTAGGCTTTTGCAAAAAGCTCCCGGGAGCTTGTATATCCATTTTCGGA
TCTGATCAGCACGTGTTGACAATTAATCATCGGCATAGTATATCGGCATAGTATAATACGACAAGGTGAG
GAACTAAACCATGACCGAGTACAAGCCCACGGTGCGCCTCGCCACCCGCGACGACGTCCCCAGGGCCGTA
CGCACCCTCGCCGCCGCGTTCGCCGACTACCCCGCCACGCGCCACACCGTCGATCCGGACCGCCACATCG
AGCGGGTCACCGAGCTGCAAGAACTCTTCCTCACGCGCGTCGGGCTCGACATCGGCAAGGTGTGGGTCGC
GGACGACGGCGCCGCGGTGGCGGTCTGGACCACGCCGGAGAGCGTCGAAGCGGGGGCGGTGTTCGCCGAG
ATCGGCCCGCGCATGGCCGAGTTGAGCGGTTCCCGGCTGGCCGCGCAGCAACAGATGGAAGGCCTCCTGG
CGCCGCACCGGCCCAAGGAGCCCGCGTGGTTCCTGGCCACCGTCGGCGTCTCGCCCGACCACCAGGGCAA
GGGTCTGGGCAGCGCCGTCGTGCTCCCCGGAGTGGAGGCGGCCGAGCGCGCCGGGGTGCCCGCCTTCCTG
GAGACATCCGCGCCCCGCAACCTCCCCTTCTACGAGCGGCTCGGCTTCACCGTCACCGCCGACGTCGAGG
TGCCCGAAGGACCGCGCACCTGGTGCATGACCCGCAAGCCCGGTGCCTGACACGTGCTACGAGATTTCGA
TTCCACCGCCGCCTTCTATGAAAGGTTGGGCTTCGGAATCGTTTTCCGGGACGCCGGCTGGATGATCCTC
CAGCGCGGGGATCTCATGCTGGAGTTCTTCGCCCACCCCAACTTGTTTATTGCAGCTTATAATGGTTACA
AATAAAGCAATAGCATCACAAATTTCACAAATAAAGCATTTTTTTCACTGCATTCTAGTTGTGGTTTGTC
CAAACTCATCAATGTATCTTATCATGTCTGTATACCGTCGACCTCTAGCTAGAGCTTGGCGTAATCATGG
TCATTACCAATGCTTAATCAGTGAGGCACCTATCTCAGCGATCTGTCTATTTCGTTCATCCATAGTTGCC
TGACTCCCCGTCGTGTAGATAACTACGATACGGGAGGGCTTACCATCTGGCCCCAGCGCTGCGATGATAC
CGCGAGAACCACGCTCACCGGCTCCGGATTTATCAGCAATAAACCAGCCAGCCGGAAGGGCCGAGCGCAG
AAGTGGTCCTGCAACTTTATCCGCCTCCATCCAGTCTATTAATTGTTGCCGGGAAGCTAGAGTAAGTAGT
TCGCCAGTTAATAGTTTGCGCAACGTTGTTGCCATCGCTACAGGCATCGTGGTGTCACGCTCGTCGTTTG
GTATGGCTTCATTCAGCTCCGGTTCCCAACGATCAAGGCGAGTTACATGATCCCCCATGTTGTGCAAAAA
AGCGGTTAGCTCCTTCGGTCCTCCGATCGTTGTCAGAAGTAAGTTGGCCGCAGTGTTATCACTCATGGTT
ATGGCAGCACTGCATAATTCTCTTACTGTCATGCCATCCGTAAGATGCTTTTCTGTGACTGGTGAGTACT
CAACCAAGTCATTCTGAGAATAGTGTATGCGGCGACCGAGTTGCTCTTGCCCGGCGTCAATACGGGATAA
TACCGCGCCACATAGCAGAACTTTAAAAGTGCTCATCATTGGAAAACGTTCTTCGGGGCGAAAACTCTCA
AGGATCTTACCGCTGTTGAGATCCAGTTCGATGTAACCCACTCGTGCACCCAACTGATCTTCAGCATCTT
TTACTTTCACCAGCGTTTCTGGGTGAGCAAAAACAGGAAGGCAAAATGCCGCAAAAAAGGGAATAAGGGC
GACACGGAAATGTTGAATACTCATATTCTTCCTT
Features (pLannotate 1.2.2; 24 found; start..end, strand, type, name):
    119..143     -  CDS            KanR (fragment): aminoglycoside phosphotransferase; aph(3')-Ia; confers resistance to kanamycin
    254..842     +  rep_origin     ori: high-copy-number ColE1/pMB1/pBR322/pUC origin of replication
   1067..1084    +  terminator     rrnB T2 terminator (fragment): transcription terminator T2 from the E. coli rrnB gene
   1109..1128    -  CDS            lacZα (fragment): LacZα fragment of β-galactosidase; lacZ fragment
   1584..1600    +  protein_bind   lac operator: The lac repressor binds to the lac operator to inhibit transcription in E. coli. This inhibition can be relieved by adding lactose or isopropyl-β-D-thiogalactopyranoside (IPTG). lac repressor encoded by lacI
   1843..2146    +  enhancer       CMV enhancer: human cytomegalovirus immediate early enhancer
   2147..2350    +  promoter       CMV promoter: human cytomegalovirus (CMV) immediate early promoter
   2486..2529    +  intron         CMV intron (fragment): modified intron A from human cytomegalovirus
   2581..2599    +  promoter       SP6 promoter: promoter for bacteriophage SP6 RNA polymerase
   2603..2640    +  CDS            IgH signal sequence (fragment): signal sequence from the mouse immunoglobulin heavy chain variable region
   2746..3189    +  CDS            CD300LD (fragment): CLM5_HUMAN - Also known as CD300D Experimental evidence at protein level: Swiss-Prot protein existence level 1. From Homo sapiens (Human).
   3286..3465    +  CDS            Comp (fragment): COMP_RAT - Experimental evidence at protein level: Swiss-Prot protein existence level 1. May play a role in the structural integrity of cartilage via its interaction with other extracellular matrix proteins such as the collagens and fibronectin. Can mediate the interaction of chondrocytes with the cartilage extracellular matrix through interaction with cell surface integrin receptors. Could play a role in the pathogenesis of osteoarthritis. Potent suppressor of apoptosis in both primary chondrocytes and transformed cells. Suppresses apoptosis by blocking the activation of caspase-3 and by indu
   3453..4905    +  CDS            SEAP (fragment): secreted alkaline phosphatase from human placenta The natural enzyme has a C-terminal transmembrane sequence that is replaced by a GPI anchor.
   4930..4971    +  CDS            AviTag™ (fragment): peptide tag that allows for enzymatic biotinylation
   4975..4998    +  CDS            8xHis: 8xHis affinity tag
   5144..5255    +  polyA_signal   bGH poly(A) signal: bovine growth hormone polyadenylation signal
   5256..5364    +  rep_origin     f1 ori (fragment): f1 bacteriophage origin of replication; arrow indicates direction of (+) strand synthesis
   5378..5707    +  promoter       SV40 promoter: SV40 enhancer and early promoter
   5755..5802    +  promoter       EM7 promoter: synthetic bacterial promoter&nbsp
   5821..6420    +  CDS            PuroR (fragment): puromycin N-acetyltransferase; pac from Streptomyces; confers resistance to puromycin
   6430..6555    +  CDS            ble (fragment): BLE_KLEPN - Experimental evidence at protein level: Swiss-Prot protein existence level 1. Binding protein with a strong affinity to the bleomycin family of antibiotics. Binds to CL990; an antimitotic-antibiotic compound. From Klebsiella pneumoniae.
   6550..6671    +  polyA_signal   SV40 poly(A) signal: SV40 polyadenylation signal
   6724..7584    -  CDS            AmpR: β-lactamase; bla; confers resistance to ampicillin, carbenicillin, and related antibiotics
   7587..89      -  promoter       AmpR promoter (fragment) (across the origin): bla
