[The description below was written by a language model from this plasmid's Addgene catalogue record and pLannotate feature annotations shown in this document.]
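Description:
pD649-HAsp-CD300LD-COMP5AP-AviTag-9xHis is a mammalian expression plasmid built on the pD649 backbone for producing a secreted, multimerised form of the extracellular domain of human CD300LD (also called CLM4/CD300D). It is propagated in E. coli as a high-copy plasmid through a ColE1/pUC-type origin and selected with ampicillin via the β-lactamase gene. The annotation also shows an SV40 promoter/EM7 promoter unit driving a puromycin N-acetyltransferase coding sequence followed by an SV40 polyadenylation signal, which could serve for selection in mammalian cells, although the record does not describe such use. Small fragments of KanR, lacZα, ble and f1 ori appear to be backbone remnants. The depositor notes that some plasmids in this collection may carry an IS4-like transposase element upstream of the CMV promoter; none is annotated here.

Expression is driven by the CMV enhancer and immediate-early promoter, followed by a CMV intron A fragment and an SP6 promoter that allows in vitro transcription and serves as a sequencing primer site. The open reading frame begins with a secretion signal (named HAsp in the construct, though annotated as resembling an immunoglobulin heavy-chain leader), then the roughly 440 bp CD300LD ectodomain cloned between retained NotI and AscI sites. Downstream on the backbone are a segment of rat cartilage oligomeric matrix protein, whose coiled coil assembles into pentamers, human placental alkaline phosphatase as an enzymatic reporter, an AviTag for site-specific enzymatic biotinylation, and a polyhistidine tag for purification (9xHis by name, annotated as 8xHis). A bGH polyadenylation signal ends the transcript. The resulting high-avidity, enzymatically detectable protein suits binding assays for weak receptor–ligand interactions, consistent with the associated human IgSF cell-surface interactome screen.
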