Addgene plasmid #157104: pD649-HAsp-CD300LD-COMP5AP-AviTag-9xHis
Purpose: Mammalian expression of cell-surface protein extracellular domain fused to COMP5AP-AviTag-9xHis. Protein is secreted from cells.
Depositing lab: Chris Garcia. Depositing organization: Stanford University. Publication: A Human IgSF Cell-Surface Interactome Reveals a Complex Network of Protein-Protein Interactions. Wojtowicz WM, Vielmetter J, Fernandes RA, Siepe DH, Eastman CL, Chisholm GB, Cox S, Klock H, Anderson PW, Rue SM, Miller JJ, Glaser SM, Bragstad ML, Vance J, Lam AW, Lesley SA, Zinn K, Garcia KC. Cell. 2020 Aug 20;182(4):1027-1043.e17. doi: 10.1016/j.cell.2020.07.025. PubMed 32822567.
Backbone
  Vector backbone: pD649
  Backbone size w/o insert (bp): 7153
  Vector type: Mammalian Expression
Growth in bacteria
  Bacterial resistance: Ampicillin, 100 μg/mL
  Growth temperature: 37°C
  Growth strain: DH5alpha
  Copy number: High Copy
Gene/Insert
  Gene/Insert name: CD300LD (alt name: CLM4)
  Species: H. sapiens (human)
  Insert size (bp): 441
  Entrez Gene: CD300LD (a.k.a. CD300D, CLM-4, CLM-5, CMRF35-A4, CMRF35A4)
  Promoter: CMV/SP6
  Tag / fusion protein: COMP5AP-AviTag-9xHis (C terminal on backbone)
  Cloning method: Restriction Enzyme; 5′ cloning site GCGGCCGC (not destroyed); 3′ cloning site GGCGCGCC (not destroyed)
  Sequencing primers: 5′ ATTTAGGTGACACTATAG; 3′ CGTCGCACTCCATCACGGTG
Resource information
  A portion of this plasmid was derived from a plasmid made by: synthesis by ThermoFisher
Terms and licenses: Academic/Nonprofit Terms; Industry Terms: Not Available to Industry
Depositor comments: Some plasmids in this collection may have an IS4-like element ISVsa5 family transposase upstream of the CMV promoter.
How to cite: pD649-HAsp-CD300LD-COMP5AP-AviTag-9xHis was a gift from Chris Garcia (Addgene plasmid # 157104 ; http://n2t.net/addgene:157104 ; RRID:Addgene_157104)
