>Addgene plasmid #157104 | pD649-HAsp-CD300LD-COMP5AP-AviTag-9xHis | depositor partial sequence | sequence record 303318 | insert (extracellular domain)
GCAAAGATCACAGGCCCTACAACAGTGAATGGCAGCGAGCAGGGAAGCCTGACAGTGCAGTGTGCCTATG
GCAGCGGCTGGGAGACATATCTGAAATGGCGTTGTCAGGGCGCCGACTGGAACTACTGCAACATCCTGGT
CAAGACCAACGGCTCCGAGCAAGAAGTGAAGAAAAACCGGGTGTCCATCCGGGACAACCAGAAAAACCAC
GTGTTCACCGTGACCATGGAAAACCTGAAGAGGGACGACGCCGACAGCTATTGGTGCGGCACAGAAAGAC
CTGGCATCGACCTGGGAGTGAAGGTGCAAGTGACCATCAATCCTGGCACACAGACCGCCGTGTCTGAGTG
GACAACAACAACAGCCAGCCTGGCCTTTACCGCTGCCGCCACACAGAAAACAAGCAGCCCTCTGACCAGA
TCTCCCCTGAAGTCTACCCAT
